>Addgene plasmid #146491 | pAc5.1B-lambdaN-DmPABPC1-RRM2-RRM3-V5His6_H | depositor full sequence | sequence record 288936 | Full Sequence
CTTCAAGGAATTAATTCTATATTCTAAAAACACAAATGATACTTCTAAAAAAAATCATGAATGGCATCAA
CTCTGAATCAAATCTTTGCAGATGCACCTACTTCTCATTTCCACTGTCACATCATTTTTCCAGATCTCGC
TGCCTGTTATGTGGCCCACAAACCAAGACACGTTTTATGGCCATTAAAGCTGGCTGATCGTCGCCAAACA
CCAAATACATATCAATATGTACATTCGAGAAAGAAGCGATCAAAGAAGCGTCTTCGGGCGAGTAGGAGAA
TGCGGAGGAGAAGGAGAACGAGCTGATCTAGTATCTCTCCACAATCCAATGCCAACTGACCAACTGGCCA
TATTCGGAGCAATTTGAAGCCAATTTCCATCGCCTGGCGATCGCTCCATTCTTGGCTATATGTTTTTCAC
CGTTCCCGGGGCCATTTTCAAAGACTCGTCGGTAAGATAAGATTGTGTCACTCGCTGTCTCTCTTCATTT
GTCGAAGAATGCTGAGGAATTTCGCGATGACGTCGGCGAGTATTTTGAAGAATGAGAATAATTTGTATTT
ATACGAAAATCAGTTAGTGGAATTTTCTACAAAAACATGTTATCTATAGATAATTTTGTTGCAAAATATG
TTGACTATGACAAAGATTGTATGTATATACCTTTAATGTATTCTCATTTTCTTATGTATTTATAATGGCA
ATGATGATACTGATGATATTTTAAGATGATGCCAGACCACAGGCTGATTTCTGCGTCTTTTGCCGAACGC
AGTGCATGTGCGGTTGTTGTTTTTTGGAATAGTTTCAATTTTCGGACTGTCCGCTTTGATTTCAGTTTCT
TGGCTTATTCAAAAAGCAAAGTAAAGCCAAAAAAGCGAGATGGCAATACCAAATGCGGCAAAACGGTAGT
GGAAGGAAAGGGGTGCGGGGCAGCGGAAGGAAGGGTGGGGCGGGGCGTGGCGGGGTCTGTGGCTGGGCGC
GACGTCACCGACGTTGGAGCCACTCCTTTGACCATGTGTGCGTGTGTGTATTATTCGTGTCTCGCCACTC
GCCGGTTGTTTTTTTCTTTTTATCTCGCTCTCTCTAGCGCCATCTCGTACGCATGCTCAACGCACCGCAT
GTTGCCGTGTCCTTTATGCGTCATTTTGGCTCGAAATAGGCAATTATTTAAACAAAGATTAGTCAACGAA
AACGCTAAAATAAATAAGTCTACAATATGGTTACTTATTGCCATGTGTGTGCAGCCAACGATAGCAACAA
AAGCAACAACACAGTGGCTTTCCCTCTTTCACTTTTTGTTTGCAAGCGCGTGCGAGCAAGACGGCACGAC
CGGCAAACGCAATTACGCTGACAAAGAGCAGACGAAGTTTTGGCCGAAAAACATCAAGGCGCCTGATACG
AATGCATTTGCAATAACAATTGCGATATTTAATATTGTTTATGAAGCTGTTTGACTTCAAAACACACAAA
AAAAAAAATAAAACAAATTATTTGAAAGAGAATTAGGAATCGGACAGCTTATCGTTACGGGCTAACAGCA
CACCGAGACGAAATAGCTTACCTGACGTCACAGCCTCTGGAAGAACTGCCGCCAAGCAGAGAGAGAGAGA
AAAAGAGGGAGAGCAGCTTAGACCGCATGTGCTTGTGTGTGAGGCGTCTCTCTCTTCGTCTCCTGTTTGC
GCAAACGCATAGACTGCACTGAGAAAATCGATTACCTATTTTTTATGAATGAATATTTGCACTATTACTA
TTCAAAACTATTAAGATAGCAATCACATTCAATAGCCAAATACTATACCACCTGAGCGATGCAACGAAAT
GATCAATTTGAGCAAAAATGCTGCATATTTAGGACGGCATCATTATAGAAATGCTTCTTGCTGTGTACTT
TTCTCTCGTCTGGCAGCTGTTTCGCCGTTATTGTTAAAACCGGCTTAAGTTAGGTGTGTTTTCTACGACT
AGTGATGCCCCTACTAGAAGATGTGTGTTGCACAAATGTCCCTGAATAACCAATTTGAAGTGCAGATAGC
AGTAAACGTAAGCTAATATGAATATTATTTAACTGTAATGTTTTAATATCGCTGGACATTACTAATAAAC
CCACTATAAACACATGTACATATGTATGTTTTGGCATACAATGAGTAGTTGGGGAAAAAATGTGTAAAAG
CACCGTGACCATCACAGCATAAAGATAACCAGCTGAAGTATCGAATATGAGTAACCCCCAAATTGAATCA
CATGCCGCAACTGATAGGACCCATGGAAGTACACTCTTCATGGCGATATACAAGACACACACAAGCACGA
ACACCCAGTTGCGGAGGAAATTCTCCGTAAATGAAAACCCAATCGGCGAACAATTCATACCCATATATGG
TAAAAGTTTTGAACGCGACTTGAGAGCGGAGAGCATTGCGGCTGATAAGGTTTTAGCGCTAAGCGGGCTT
TATAAAACGGGCTGCGGGACCAGTTTTCATATCACTACCGTTTGAGTTCTTGTGCTGTGTGGATACTCCT
CCCGACACAAAGCCGCTCCATCAGCCAGCAGTCGTCTAATCCAGAGACCCCGGATCGGGGTACCCAACAT
GGACGCACAAACACGACGACGTGAGCGTCGCGCTGAGAAACAAGCTCAATGGAAAGCTGCAAACGGTGGA
TCTCCTCCAAGCTTGGGCAACGTGTTCATCAAGAACTTAGATAGGGCCATCGACAACAAGGCAATCTACG
ACACTTTCTCCGCCTTCGGCAACATTTTAAGCTGCAAGGTAGCCACCGATGAAAAGGGCAACTCAAAGGG
CTATGGATTCGTCCACTTCGAGACCGAGGAGGCCGCAAACACGTCCATCGACAAAGTCAATGGCATGTTG
CTTAACGGCAAGAAGGTCTACGTGGGTAAGTTCATCCCGCGCAAGGAGCGCGAGAAGGAGCTGGGCGAGA
AGGCTAAGCTCTTCACCAATGTATATGTGAAGAACTTCACTGAGGATTTCGACGATGAAAAACTGAAGGA
ATTCTTTGAGCCCTACGGCAAGATAACCAGCTACAAGGTCATGTCCAAGGAGGATGGCAAGAGCAAGGGC
TTCGGATTCGTTGCATTCGAGACAACAGAGGCTGCTGAGGCGGCCGTTCAGGCTCTCAATGGCAAGGACA
TGGGAGAGGGCAAGTCCCTGTACGTGGCTCGTGCCCGCGGCCGCTCGAGTCTAGAGGGCCCGCGGTTCGA
AGGTAAGCCTATCCCTAACCCTCTCCTCGGTCTCGATTCTACGCGTACCGGTCATCATCACCATCACCAT
TGAGTTTAAACCCGCTGATCAGCCTCGACTGTGCCTTCTAAGGCCTGAGCTCGCTGATCAGCCTCGATCG
AGGATCCAGACATGATAAGATACATTGATGAGTTTGGACAAACCACAACTAGAATGCAGTGAAAAAAATG
CTTTATTTGTGAAATTTGTGATGCTATTGCTTTATTTGTAACCATTATAAGCTGCAATAAACAAGTTAAC
AACAACAATTGCATTCATTTTATGTTTCAGGTTCAGGGGGAGGTGTGGGAGGTTTTTTAAAGCAAGTAAA
ACCTCTACAAATGTGGTATGGCTGATTATGATCAGTCGACCGATGCCCTTGAGAGCCTTCAACCCAGTCA
GCTCCTTCCGGTGGGCGCGGGGCATGACTATCGTCGCCGCACTTATGACTGTCTTCTTTATCATGCAACT
CGTAGGACAGGTGCCGGCAGCGCTCTGGGTCATTTTCGGCGAGGACCGCTTTCGCTGGAGCGCGACGATG
ATCGGCCTGTCGCTTGCGGTATTCGGAATCTTGCACGCCCTCGCTCAAGCCTTCGTCACTGGTCCCGCCA
CCAAACGTTTCGGCGAGAAGCAGGCCATTATCGCCGGCATGGCGGCCGACGCGCTGGGCTACGTCTTGCT
GGCGTTCGCGACGCGAGGCTGGATGGCCTTCCCCATTATGATTCTTCTCGCTTCCGGCGGCATCGGGATG
CCCGCGTTGCAGGCCATGCTGTCCAGGCAGGTAGATGACGACCATCAGGGACAGCTTCAAGGATCGCTCG
CGGCTCTTACCAGCCAGCAAAAGGCCAGGAACCGTAAAAAGGCCGCGTTGCTGGCGTTTTTCCATAGGCT
CCGCCCCCCTGACGAGCATCACAAAAATCGACGCTCAAGTCAGAGGTGGCGAAACCCGACAGGACTATAA
AGATACCAGGCGTTTCCCCCTGGAAGCTCCCTCGTGCGCTCTCCTGTTCCGACCCTGCCGCTTACCGGAT
ACCTGTCCGCCTTTCTCCCTTCGGGAAGCGTGGCGCTTTCTCAATGCTCACGCTGTAGGTATCTCAGTTC
GGTGTAGGTCGTTCGCTCCAAGCTGGGCTGTGTGCACGAACCCCCCGTTCAGCCCGACCGCTGCGCCTTA
TCCGGTAACTATCGTCTTGAGTCCAACCCGGTAAGACACGACTTATCGCCACTGGCAGCAGCCACTGGTA
ACAGGATTAGCAGAGCGAGGTATGTAGGCGGTGCTACAGAGTTCTTGAAGTGGTGGCCTAACTACGGCTA
CACTAGAAGGACAGTATTTGGTATCTGCGCTCTGCTGAAGCCAGTTACCTTCGGAAAAAGAGTTGGTAGC
TCTTGATCCGGCAAACAAACCACCGCTGGTAGCGGTGGTTTTTTTGTTTGCAAGCAGCAGATTACGCGCA
GAAAAAAAGGATCTCAAGAAGATCCTTTGATCTTTTCTACGGGGTCTGACGCTCAGTGGAACGAAAACTC
ACGTTAAGGGATTTTGGTCATGAGATTATCAAAAAGGATCTTCACCTAGATCCTTTTAAATTAAAAATGA
AGTTTTAAATCAATCTAAAGTATATATGAGTAAACTTGGTCTGACAGTTACCAATGCTTAATCAGTGAGG
CACCTATCTCAGCGATCTGTCTATTTCGTTCATCCATAGTTGCCTGACTCCCCGTCGTGTAGATAACTAC
GATACGGGAGGGCTTACCATCTGGCCCCAGTGCTGCAATGATACCGCGAGACCCACGCTCACCGGCTCCA
GATTTATCAGCAATAAACCAGCCAGCCGGAAGGGCCGAGCGCAGAAGTGGTCCTGCAACTTTATCCGCCT
CCATCCAGTCTATTAATTGTTGCCGGGAAGCTAGAGTAAGTAGTTCGCCAGTTAATAGTTTGCGCAACGT
TGTTGCCATTGCTGCAGGCATCGTGGTGTCACGCTCGTCGTTTGGTATGGCTTCATTCAGCTCCGGTTCC
CAACGATCAAGGCGAGTTACATGATCCCCCATGTTGTGCAAAAAAGCGGTTAGCTCCTTCGGTCCTCCGA
TCGTTGTCAGAAGTAAGTTGGCCGCAGTGTTATCACTCATGGTTATGGCAGCACTGCATAATTCTCTTAC
TGTCATGCCATCCGTAAGATGCTTTTCTGTGACTGGTGAGTACTCAACCAAGTCATTCTGAGAATAGTGT
ATGCGGCGACCGAGTTGCTCTTGCCCGGCGTCAACACGGGATAATACCGCGCCACATAGCAGAACTTTAA
AAGTGCTCATCATTGGAAAACGTTCTTCGGGGCGAAAACTCTCAAGGATCTTACCGCTGTTGAGATCCAG
TTCGATGTAACCCACTCGTGCACCCAACTGATCTTCAGCATCTTTTACTTTCACCAGCGTTTCTGGGTGA
GCAAAAACAGGAAGGCAAAATGCCGCAAAAAAGGGAATAAGGGCGACACGGAAATGTTGAATACTCATAC
TCTTCCTTTTTCAATATTATTGAAGCATTTATCAGGGTTATTGTCTCATGAGCGGATACATATTTGAATG
TATTTAGAAAAATAAACAAATAGGGGTTCCGCGCACATTTCCCCGAAAAGTGCCACCTGACGTCTAAGAA
ACCATTATTATCATGACATTAACCTATAAAAATAGGCGTATCACGAGGCCCTTTCGT
Features (pLannotate 1.2.2; 9 found; start..end, strand, type, name):
     56..2568    +  promoter       Ac5 promoter: Drosophila melanogaster actin 5C promoter
   2667..3197    +  CDS            pAbp (fragment): PABP_DROME - Experimental evidence at protein level: Swiss-Prot protein existence level 1. Binds the poly(A) tail of mRNA (PubMed:2125288). Since it interacts with the cap-associating translation initiation factor eIF4G, it is likely that it functions by linking Atx2 to the cap-binding complex (PubMed:28388438). Forms a complex with tyf and Atx2 which functions in adult circadian pacemaker neurons to sustain circadian rhythms likely by switching between activator and repressor modes of post-transcriptional regulation via interaction with Lsm12a or me31B, respectively (PubMed:28388438). The act
   3222..3263    +  CDS            V5 tag: epitope tag from simian virus 5
   3363..3497    -  polyA_signal   SV40 poly(A) signal: SV40 polyadenylation signal
   3520..3604    -  CDS            large T antigen (fragment): large T antigen from SV40 (simian virus 40)
   3605..4075    +  CDS            TcR (fragment): tetracycline efflux protein; tet; confers resistance to tetracycline
   4119..4707    -  rep_origin     ori: high-copy-number ColE1/pMB1/pBR322/pUC origin of replication
   4878..5738    -  CDS            AmpR: β-lactamase; bla; confers resistance to ampicillin, carbenicillin, and related antibiotics
   5739..5843    -  promoter       AmpR promoter: bla
