[The description below was written by a language model from this plasmid's Addgene catalogue record and pLannotate feature annotations shown in this document.]
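Description:
pAc5.1B-lambdaN-DmPABPC1-RRM2-RRM3-V5His6_H is a 5,937 nt insect expression plasmid for producing a fragment of the Drosophila melanogaster cytoplasmic poly(A)-binding protein (pAbp/PABPC1) in fly cells. The catalogue lists the backbone as unknown, although the name points to a pAc5.1-type vector, and the annotated features fit that layout. The Drosophila actin 5C (Ac5) promoter, a strong constitutive promoter in insect cell lines, drives the open reading frame, and an SV40 polyadenylation signal lies downstream. In bacteria the plasmid replicates from a ColE1/pUC-family origin and is selected with ampicillin through the β-lactamase gene and its own promoter. The catalogue describes it as low copy, whereas the origin annotation is of a high-copy type. Short fragments annotated as SV40 large T antigen and a tetracycline resistance gene appear to be non-functional backbone remnants.

The insert is annotated as a partial pAbp coding sequence of about 530 nt, which by name covers RNA recognition motifs 2 and 3 of the protein. It is followed by a V5 epitope tag. The name also indicates a C-terminal His6 tag and an N-terminal lambdaN peptide, but neither is picked up in the feature table. LambdaN is a short peptide that binds BoxB RNA hairpins, so fusions of this kind are generally used to tether a protein to a BoxB-containing reporter mRNA and measure its effect on translation or stability. The V5 and His tags allow detection and pulldown. The associated study concerns the interaction between the GW182 silencing domain and PABPC1 in microRNA-mediated repression, so this plasmid probably served for domain mapping, though the record states only insect expression of the fragment.
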