Addgene plasmid #146491: pAc5.1B-lambdaN-DmPABPC1-RRM2-RRM3-V5His6_H
Purpose: Insect Expression of DmPABPC1-RRM2-RRM3
Depositing lab: Elisa Izaurralde. Depositing organization: Max Planck Institute for Developmental Biology. Publication: The silencing domain of GW182 interacts with PABPC1 to promote translational repression and degradation of microRNA targets and is required for target release. Zekri L, Huntzinger E, Heimstadt S, Izaurralde E. Mol Cell Biol. 2009 Dec;29(23):6220-31. doi: 10.1128/MCB.01081-09. Epub 2009 Sep 21. PubMed 19797087.
Backbone
  Vector backbone: Unknown
  Vector type: Insect Expression
Growth in bacteria
  Bacterial resistance: Ampicillin, 100 μg/mL
  Growth temperature: 37°C
  Growth strain: DH5alpha
  Copy number: Low Copy
Gene/Insert
  Gene/Insert name: DmPABPC1-RRM2-RRM3
  Species: D. melanogaster (fly)
  Entrez Gene: pAbp (a.k.a. Dmel_CG5119, BABP, BcDNA:LD24412, CG16803, CG5119, Dmel\CG5119, PABP, PABP55B, PABPC1, PAbp, Pabp, anon-EST:Posey247, anon-EST:Posey249, anon-EST:fe2E5, dPABP, duo, l(2)SH1908, l(2)SH2 1908, l(2)k10109, pAB, pABP, pABp, pabp)
  Cloning method: Unknown
Terms and licenses: Academic/Nonprofit Terms; Industry Terms: Not Available to Industry
Depositor comments: Plasmids from this collection were made available to the research community and donated after the lab closed. Please note that the sequence provided by the depositing laboratory may be theoretical/predicted or based on Sanger sequencing results. There may be discrepancies between sequencing results obtained by Addgene and the depositor sequence. If an Addgene verified sequence is not available, please contact before placing your order to request that our lab fully sequence the plasmid.
How to cite: pAc5.1B-lambdaN-DmPABPC1-RRM2-RRM3-V5His6_H was a gift from Elisa Izaurralde (Addgene plasmid # 146491 ; http://n2t.net/addgene:146491 ; RRID:Addgene_146491)
